>Addgene plasmid #17988 | CMV-HA-hTAF6 | addgene partial sequence | sequence record 23859 | CMV-F 5'-CGCAAATGGGCGGTAGGCGTG-3'
CATGGGNNNTTAGCAGAGCTCGTTAGTGAACCGTCAGATCGCCTGGAGACGCCATCCACGCTGTTTTGAC
CTCCATAGAAGACACCGGGACCGATCCAGCCTCCGCGGCCGGGAACGGTGCATTGGAACGCGGATTCCCC
GTGCCAAGAGTGACGTAAGTACCGCCTATAGAGTCTATAGGCCCACCCCCTTGGCTTCTTATGCGACGGA
TCCCGTAATAAGCTTGAGGTGTGGCAGGCTTGAGATCTGGCCATACACTTGAGTGACAATGACATCCACT
TTGCCTTTCTCTCCACAGGTGTCCACTCCCAGGTCCAACTGCAGCTCGGTTCTATCGATTCTAGACATAC
CATGGCCTACCCCTACGATGTGCCCGATTACGCCCCCCATATGGCTGAGGAGAAGAAGCTGAAGCTTAGC
AACACTGTGCTGCCCTCGGAGTCCATGAAGGTGGTGGCTGAATCCATGGGCATCGCCCAGATTCAGGAGG
AGACCTGCCAGCTGCTAACGGATGAGGTCAGCTACCGCATCAAAGAGATCGCACAGGATGCCTTGAAGTT
CATGCACATGGGGAAGCGGCAGAAGCTCACCACCAGTGACATTGACTACGCCTTGAAGCTAAAGAATGTC
GAGCCACTCTATGGCTTCCACGCCCAGGAGTTCATTCCTTTCCGTNTCGCCTCTGGGTGGGGGCCGGGAG
CTTTACTTCTATNGAGGAGAAGGAGGTTGATCTNGAGCGACATCNTCAGTACCCCTCTGCCCCGGGGTGC
CCTGGACGTCTGCCTCAAGCTCATTGGCTGAGCAT
