[The description below was written by a language model from this plasmid's Addgene catalogue record.]
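Description:
CMV-HA-hTAF6 is a mammalian expression plasmid carrying the human TAF6 coding sequence, also known as TAF80 or TAFII80/TAFII70, a TBP-associated factor that forms part of the general transcription factor complex TFIID. The record does not name the vector backbone, giving only a size of about 4.7 kb without the insert. It is propagated in standard E. coli cloning strains under ampicillin selection. The copy number is listed as unknown, and the origin of replication is not stated. No feature table or mammalian selection marker is recorded, so nothing can be said about polyadenylation signals or other backbone elements.

The TAF6 insert was placed between NdeI and XhoI sites, both of which remain intact, so the open reading frame can be excised or exchanged with the same enzymes. An HA epitope tag encoded by the backbone is fused to the N terminus of the protein. The promoter is not listed as a separate field, but the plasmid name and the use of a CMV forward sequencing primer indicate that expression is driven by the cytomegalovirus immediate-early promoter, a strong constitutive promoter in most mammalian cell lines.

The construct suits transient expression of HA-tagged TAF6 in transfected mammalian cells, where the tag allows detection by immunoblotting or immunofluorescence and recovery of the protein and its partners by anti-HA immunoprecipitation. Such uses fit the associated work on cloning and characterising subunits of the human TFIID complex, although the record does not describe specific experiments done with this plasmid.
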