Addgene plasmid #17988: CMV-HA-hTAF6
Depositing lab: Naoko Tanese. Depositing organization: NYU Grossman School of Medicine. Publication: Molecular cloning and analysis of two subunits of the human TFIID complex: hTAFII130 and hTAFII100. Tanese N, Saluja D, Vassallo MF, Chen JL, Admon A. Proc Natl Acad Sci U S A. 1996 Nov 26. 93(24):13611-6. 10.1073/pnas.93.24.13611 PubMed 8942982.
Backbone
  Vector backbone: na
  Backbone size w/o insert (bp): 4700
  Vector type: Mammalian Expression
Growth in bacteria
  Bacterial resistance: Ampicillin, 100 μg/mL
  Growth temperature: 37°C
  Growth strain: DH5alpha
  Copy number: Unknown
Gene/Insert
  Gene/Insert name: TAF6 (alt name: TAF80)
  Species: H. sapiens (human)
  Entrez Gene: TAF6 (a.k.a. ALYUS, MGC:8964, TAF(II)70, TAF(II)80, TAF2E, TAFII-70, TAFII-80, TAFII70, TAFII80, TAFII85)
  Tag / fusion protein: HA (N terminal on backbone)
  Cloning method: Restriction Enzyme; 5′ cloning site Nde I (not destroyed); 3′ cloning site Xho I (not destroyed)
  Sequencing primers: 5′ CMV-F
Terms and licenses: Academic/Nonprofit Terms; Industry Terms: Not Available to Industry
How to cite: CMV-HA-hTAF6 was a gift from Naoko Tanese (Addgene plasmid # 17988 ; http://n2t.net/addgene:17988 ; RRID:Addgene_17988)
